Addgene plasmid #20884: pGL-Rbl1UTR
Depositing lab: Robert Blelloch. Depositing organization: University of California, San Francisco (UCSF). Publication: Embryonic stem cell-specific microRNAs regulate the G1-S transition and promote rapid proliferation. Wang Y, Baskerville S, Shenoy A, Babiarz JE, Baehner L, Blelloch R. Nat Genet. 2008 Dec . 40(12):1478-83. 10.1038/ng.250 PubMed 18978791.
Backbone
  Vector backbone: pGL3-Control
  Backbone manufacturer: Promega
  Backbone size w/o insert (bp): 5256
  Vector type: Mammalian Expression, Luciferase
Growth in bacteria
  Bacterial resistance: Ampicillin, 100 μg/mL
  Growth temperature: 37°C
  Growth strain: DH5alpha
  Copy number: High Copy
Gene/Insert
  Gene/Insert name: Rbl1 (p107) 3'UTR
  Species: M. musculus (mouse)
  Insert size (bp): 1600
  GenBank ID: NM_011249
  Entrez Gene: Rbl1 (a.k.a. PRB1, p107)
  Cloning method: Restriction Enzyme; 5′ cloning site XbaI (not destroyed); 3′ cloning site XbaI (not destroyed)
  Sequencing primers: 5′ GGAAAACTCGACGCAAGA; 3′ CACATTTGTAGAGGTTTTACTTGCT
Terms and licenses: Academic/Nonprofit Terms; Industry Terms: Not Available to Industry
How to cite: pGL-Rbl1UTR was a gift from Robert Blelloch (Addgene plasmid # 20884 ; http://n2t.net/addgene:20884 ; RRID:Addgene_20884)
