[The description below was written by a language model from this plasmid's Addgene catalogue record.]
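Description:
pGL-Rbl1UTR is a mammalian luciferase reporter plasmid built on the Promega pGL3-Control backbone (about 5.3 kb without insert). It is propagated in E. coli as a high-copy plasmid under ampicillin selection. pGL3-Control is a standard firefly luciferase vector in which the reporter gene is driven constitutively by SV40 promoter and enhancer elements, so it gives robust luciferase expression in many transfected mammalian cell types. No feature table accompanies this entry, so the exact arrangement of backbone elements in this particular construct is not itemised in the record.

The insert is roughly 1.6 kb of the 3' untranslated region of mouse Rbl1, the gene encoding the retinoblastoma-family pocket protein p107. It was cloned into an XbaI site, with the site retained on both flanks. In pGL3 vectors the XbaI site lies immediately downstream of the luciferase stop codon. The Rbl1 sequence should therefore become part of the 3'UTR of the luciferase transcript, placing reporter output under whatever post-transcriptional control acts on that UTR. Because a single enzyme was used at both ends, the fragment could ligate in either orientation, and the record does not state how orientation was confirmed.

Constructs of this design are used to test whether a microRNA directly targets a given UTR, by comparing luciferase activity with and without the microRNA, usually against a normalising co-reporter. The associated publication concerns embryonic stem cell-specific microRNAs that regulate the G1-S transition, which is consistent with this plasmid serving to assess Rbl1 as a target of those microRNAs.
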