>Addgene plasmid #20884 | pGL-Rbl1UTR | addgene partial sequence | sequence record 26664 | 20884 with Luc-F
GTGTTTGTGGNNGAGTACCGAAAGGTCTTACCGGAAAACTCGACGCAAGAAAAATCAGAGAGATCCTCAT
AAAGGCCAAGAAGGGCGGAAAGATCGCCGTGTAATTCTAGGCGTTCTAGACGTCACCCTTTGCCTGATCA
AAGCACTTTTGGATTGTTCTGGAGAAAGCTGGGGCTCCATCCTTCACATTTTTATCACTGGGTTATACAA
AACCTTGCACCACAAGTACGCTCCTTTTTAAAAGCATTTATTCACCCTTTATAGCTAACAGACATATATT
TTAAGGTAGATTAGAAAAGAATGTTTTAAGTGCCTTCATAAACAGTAATAAGATTTTCTTTTTTTAGTGT
TTGTTCCTAGGATTTCTTTTTAGGGTGAATTAAGAAGAAACTATTCTTTAACCGTCTTTTCAAAATGATC
AAATGTCTCCTGTGCTTTTTAATATTCGGTCAGTGAGTCTGTGAGATACTTGTCTGCTTGTGTTGAGGTT
AGCTCCCACAGTAGGAGAGCTCACTGATGGACCAGCCTGCCTTGGGCCTGCTGGAGCAACTGCCCCTCAG
GTGCCACCAGTGTGTGGGACTGTCCGTGCCCCGTCTTCTTCC
